Addgene plasmid #169524: pTS2387-Tier1-PhCMV-p2a_mTagBFP2
Purpose: Tier-1 vector encoding PhCMV-driven blue fluorescent protein mTagBFP2 fused to a "self-cleaving" peptide p2a (PhCMV-p2a_mTagBFP2-pA).
Depositing lab: Martin Fussenegger. Publication: A versatile plasmid architecture for mammalian synthetic biology (VAMSyB). Haellman V, Strittmatter T, Bertschi A, Stucheli P, Fussenegger M. Metab Eng. 2021 Jul;66:41-50. doi: 10.1016/j.ymben.2021.04.003. Epub 2021 Apr 18. PubMed 33857582.
Backbone
  Vector backbone: pMM1 (pcDNA3.1-based)
  Backbone size w/o insert (bp): 4435
  Vector type: Mammalian Expression
  Selectable markers: Neomycin (select with G418)
Growth in bacteria
  Bacterial resistance: Ampicillin, 100 μg/mL
  Growth temperature: 37°C
  Growth strain: DH5alpha
  Copy number: High Copy
Gene/Insert
  Gene/Insert name: PCMV-driven P2A-fused monomeric Tag blue fluorescent protein 2 (alt name: PCMV-P2A-mTagBFP2)
  Species: Synthetic
  Promoter: PhCMV
  Cloning method: Restriction Enzyme; 5′ cloning site Unknown (unknown if destroyed)
  Sequencing primers: 5′ AmpStart; 3′ BGH-rev
Terms and licenses: Academic/Nonprofit Terms; Industry Terms: Not Available to Industry
How to cite: pTS2387-Tier1-PhCMV-p2a_mTagBFP2 was a gift from Martin Fussenegger (Addgene plasmid # 169524 ; http://n2t.net/addgene:169524 ; RRID:Addgene_169524)
