[The description below was written by a language model from this plasmid's Addgene catalogue record and pLannotate feature annotations shown in this document.]
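Description:
pTS2387-Tier1-PhCMV-p2a_mTagBFP2 is a mammalian expression plasmid of about 6 kb built on pMM1, a pcDNA3.1-derived backbone, and designated a "Tier-1" vector within a modular plasmid architecture for mammalian synthetic biology. It is propagated in E. coli as a high-copy plasmid through a ColE1/pUC-type origin with ampicillin selection (AmpR under its own bla promoter), and it also retains an f1 phage origin. For selection in mammalian cells it carries a neomycin phosphotransferase cassette driven by the SV40 enhancer/early promoter and terminated by an SV40 polyadenylation signal, conferring G418 resistance. The feature annotation also picks up small remnants typical of this backbone lineage, including lac promoter/operator elements, lacI and ble fragments, and a short match to a truncated HIV-1 LTR immediately after the CMV promoter; these appear as fragments only.

The payload is a single transcription unit in which the human cytomegalovirus immediate-early enhancer and promoter (PhCMV) drive a synthetic open reading frame encoding the monomeric blue fluorescent protein mTagBFP2 preceded by a P2A "self-cleaving" peptide, followed by the bovine growth hormone polyadenylation signal. A T7 promoter lies between the CMV promoter and the coding region. The P2A element is not separately annotated in the feature table, but the catalogue entry places it upstream of mTagBFP2, consistent with the unannotated stretch ahead of the reporter. P2A causes ribosomal skipping during translation, so a coding sequence placed in frame upstream would be produced as a separate polypeptide alongside the blue reporter. The record does not spell out a specific application beyond constitutive PhCMV-driven expression of this P2A-linked reporter.
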