Features (pLannotate 1.2.2; 19 found; start..end, strand, type, name):
      5..334     +  promoter       SV40 promoter: SV40 enhancer and early promoter
    401..1192    +  CDS            neo: KKA2_KLEPN - Also known as kan, nptII. Experimental evidence at protein level: Swiss-Prot protein existence level 1. Resistance to kanamycin, neomycin, paromomycin, ribostamycin, butirosin and gentamicin B. From Klebsiella pneumoniae.
   1216..1374    +  CDS            ble (fragment): BLE_KLEPN - Experimental evidence at protein level: Swiss-Prot protein existence level 1. Binding protein with a strong affinity to the bleomycin family of antibiotics. Binds to CL990; an antimitotic-antibiotic compound. From Klebsiella pneumoniae.
   1369..1490    +  polyA_signal   SV40 poly(A) signal: SV40 polyadenylation signal
   1563..1579    -  protein_bind   lac operator: The lac repressor binds to the lac operator to inhibit transcription in E. coli. This inhibition can be relieved by adding lactose or isopropyl-β-D-thiogalactopyranoside (IPTG). lac repressor encoded by lacI
   1587..1617    -  promoter       lac promoter: promoter for the E. coli lac operon
   1632..1653    -  protein_bind   CAP binding site: CAP binding activates transcription in the presence of cAMP. E. coli catabolite activator protein
   1666..1758    -  CDS            lacI (fragment): lac repressor; lacI; The lac repressor binds to the lac operator to inhibit transcription in E. coli. This inhibition can be relieved by adding lactose or isopropyl-β-D-thiogalactopyranoside (IPTG).
   1941..2529    -  rep_origin     ori: high-copy-number ColE1/pMB1/pBR322/pUC origin of replication
   2700..3560    -  CDS            AmpR: β-lactamase; bla; confers resistance to ampicillin, carbenicillin, and related antibiotics
   3561..3665    -  promoter       AmpR promoter: bla
   3812..4115    +  enhancer       CMV enhancer: human cytomegalovirus immediate early enhancer
   4116..4319    +  promoter       CMV promoter: human cytomegalovirus (CMV) immediate early promoter
   4315..4348    +  LTR            5' LTR (truncated) (fragment): truncated 5' long terminal repeat (LTR) from HIV-1
   4364..4382    +  promoter       T7 promoter: promoter for bacteriophage T7 RNA polymerase
   4519..5226    +  CDS            mTagBFP2: mTagBFP2 is a basic (constitutively fluorescent) blue fluorescent protein published in 2011, derived from Entacmaea quadricolor. It is reported to be a very rapidly-maturing monomer with very low acid sensitivity.
   5287..5511    +  polyA_signal   bGH poly(A) signal: bovine growth hormone polyadenylation signal
   5515..5536    +  promoter       SV40 promoter (fragment): SV40 enhancer and early promoter
   5557..5985    +  rep_origin     f1 ori (sequence partly withheld): f1 bacteriophage origin of replication; arrow indicates direction of (+) strand synthesis
>Addgene plasmid #169524 | pTS2387-Tier1-PhCMV-p2a_mTagBFP2 | addgene full sequence | sequence record 364607 | Addgene NGS Result
GAATGTGTGTCAGTTAGGGTGTGGAAAGTCCCCAGGCTCCCCAGCAGGCAGAAGTATGCAAAGCATGCAT
CTCAATTAGTCAGCAACCAGGTGTGGAAAGTCCCCAGGCTCCCCAGCAGGCAGAAGTATGCAAAGCATGC
ATCTCAATTAGTCAGCAACCATAGTCCCGCCCCTAACTCCGCCCATCCCGCCCCTAACTCCGCCCAGTTC
CGCCCATTCTCCGCCCCATGGCTGACTAATTTTTTTTATTTATGCAGAGGCCGAGGCCGCCTCTGCCTCT
GAGCTATTCCAGAAGTAGTGAGGAGGCTTTTTTGGAGGCCTAGGCTTTTGCAAAAAGCTCCCGGGAGCTT
GTATATCCATTTTCGGATCTGATCAAGAGACAGGATGAGGATCGTTTCGCATGATTGAACAAGATGGATT
GCACGCAGGTTCTCCGGCCGCTTGGGTGGAGAGGCTATTCGGCTATGACTGGGCACAACAGACAATCGGC
TGCTCTGATGCCGCCGTGTTCCGGCTGTCAGCGCAGGGGCGCCCGGTTCTTTTTGTCAAGACCGACCTGT
CCGGTGCCCTGAATGAACTGCAGGACGAGGCAGCGCGGCTATCGTGGCTGGCCACGACGGGCGTTCCTTG
CGCAGCTGTGCTCGACGTTGTCACTGAAGCGGGAAGGGACTGGCTGCTATTGGGCGAAGTGCCGGGGCAG
GATCTCCTGTCATCTCACCTTGCTCCTGCCGAGAAAGTATCCATCATGGCTGATGCAATGCGGCGGCTGC
ATACGCTTGATCCGGCTACCTGCCCATTCGACCACCAAGCGAAACATCGCATCGAGCGAGCACGTACTCG
GATGGAAGCCGGTCTTGTCGATCAGGATGATCTGGACGAAGAGCATCAGGGGCTCGCGCCAGCCGAACTG
TTCGCCAGGCTCAAGGCGCGCATGCCCGACGGCGAGGATCTCGTCGTGACCCATGGCGATGCCTGCTTGC
CGAATATCATGGTGGAAAATGGCCGCTTTTCTGGATTCATCGACTGTGGCCGGCTGGGTGTGGCGGACCG
CTATCAGGACATAGCGTTGGCTACCCGTGATATTGCTGAAGAGCTTGGCGGCGAATGGGCTGACCGCTTC
CTCGTGCTTTACGGTATCGCCGCTCCCGATTCGCAGCGCATCGCCTTCTATCGCCTTCTTGACGAGTTCT
TCTGAGCGGGACTCTGGGGTTCGAAATGACCGACCAAGCGACGCCCAACCTGCCATCACGAGATTTCGAT
TCCACCGCCGCCTTCTATGAAAGGTTGGGCTTCGGAATCGTTTTCCGGGACGCCGGCTGGATGATCCTCC
AGCGCGGGGATCTCATGCTGGAGTTCTTCGCCCACCCCAACTTGTTTATTGCAGCTTATAATGGTTACAA
ATAAAGCAATAGCATCACAAATTTCACAAATAAAGCATTTTTTTCACTGCATTCTAGTTGTGGTTTGTCC
AAACTCATCAATGTATCTTATCATGTCTGTATACCGTCGACCTCTAGCTAGAGCTTGGCGTAATCATGGT
CATAGCTGTTTCCTGTGTGAAATTGTTATCCGCTCACAATTCCACACAACATACGAGCCGGAAGCATAAA
GTGTAAAGCCTGGGGTGCCTAATGAGTGAGCTAACTCACATTAATTGCGTTGCGCTCACTGCCCGCTTTC
CAGTCGGGAAACCTGTCGTGCCAGCTGCATTAATGAATCGGCCAACGCGCGGGGAGAGGCGGTTTGCGTA
TTGGGCGCTCTTCCGCTTCCTCGCTCACTGACTCGCTGCGCTCGGTCGTTCGGCTGCGGCGAGCGGTATC
AGCTCACTCAAAGGCGGTAATACGGTTATCCACAGAATCAGGGGATAACGCAGGAAAGAACATGTGAGCA
AAAGGCCAGCAAAAGGCCAGGAACCGTAAAAAGGCCGCGTTGCTGGCGTTTTTCCATAGGCTCCGCCCCC
CTGACGAGCATCACAAAAATCGACGCTCAAGTCAGAGGTGGCGAAACCCGACAGGACTATAAAGATACCA
GGCGTTTCCCCCTGGAAGCTCCCTCGTGCGCTCTCCTGTTCCGACCCTGCCGCTTACCGGATACCTGTCC
GCCTTTCTCCCTTCGGGAAGCGTGGCGCTTTCTCATAGCTCACGCTGTAGGTATCTCAGTTCGGTGTAGG
TCGTTCGCTCCAAGCTGGGCTGTGTGCACGAACCCCCCGTTCAGCCCGACCGCTGCGCCTTATCCGGTAA
CTATCGTCTTGAGTCCAACCCGGTAAGACACGACTTATCGCCACTGGCAGCAGCCACTGGTAACAGGATT
AGCAGAGCGAGGTATGTAGGCGGTGCTACAGAGTTCTTGAAGTGGTGGCCTAACTACGGCTACACTAGAA
GAACAGTATTTGGTATCTGCGCTCTGCTGAAGCCAGTTACCTTCGGAAAAAGAGTTGGTAGCTCTTGATC
CGGCAAACAAACCACCGCTGGTAGCGGTGGTTTTTTTGTTTGCAAGCAGCAGATTACGCGCAGAAAAAAA
GGATCTCAAGAAGATCCTTTGATCTTTTCTACGGGGTCTGACGCTCAGTGGAACGAAAACTCACGTTAAG
GGATTTTGGTCATGAGATTATCAAAAAGGATCTTCACCTAGATCCTTTTAAATTAAAAATGAAGTTTTAA
ATCAATCTAAAGTATATATGAGTAAACTTGGTCTGACAGTTACCAATGCTTAATCAGTGAGGCACCTATC
TCAGCGATCTGTCTATTTCGTTCATCCATAGTTGCCTGACTCCCCGTCGTGTAGATAACTACGATACGGG
AGGGCTTACCATCTGGCCCCAGTGCTGCAATGATACCGCGAGACCCACGCTCACCGGCTCCAGATTTATC
AGCAATAAACCAGCCAGCCGGAAGGGCCGAGCGCAGAAGTGGTCCTGCAACTTTATCCGCCTCCATCCAG
TCTATTAATTGTTGCCGGGAAGCTAGAGTAAGTAGTTCGCCAGTTAATAGTTTGCGCAACGTTGTTGCCA
TTGCTACAGGCATCGTGGTGTCACGCTCGTCGTTTGGTATGGCTTCATTCAGCTCCGGTTCCCAACGATC
AAGGCGAGTTACATGATCCCCCATGTTGTGCAAAAAAGCGGTTAGCTCCTTCGGTCCTCCGATCGTTGTC
AGAAGTAAGTTGGCCGCAGTGTTATCACTCATGGTTATGGCAGCACTGCATAATTCTCTTACTGTCATGC
CATCCGTAAGATGCTTTTCTGTGACTGGTGAGTACTCAACCAAGTCATTCTGAGAATAGTGTATGCGGCG
ACCGAGTTGCTCTTGCCCGGCGTCAATACGGGATAATACCGCGCCACATAGCAGAACTTTAAAAGTGCTC
ATCATTGGAAAACGTTCTTCGGGGCGAAAACTCTCAAGGATCTTACCGCTGTTGAGATCCAGTTCGATGT
AACCCACTCGTGCACCCAACTGATCTTCAGCATCTTTTACTTTCACCAGCGTTTCTGGGTGAGCAAAAAC
AGGAAGGCAAAATGCCGCAAAAAAGGGAATAAGGGCGACACGGAAATGTTGAATACTCATACTCTTCCTT
TTTCAATATTATTGAAGCATTTATCAGGGTTATTGTCTCATGAGCGGATACATATTTGAATGTATTTAGA
AAAATAAACAAATAGGGGTTCCGCGCACATTTCCCCGAAAAGTGCCACCTGACGTCGACGGATCGGGAGA
TCTCCACGCGTGGTACCCTCGAGTTGACATTGATTATTGAGTAGTTATTAATAGTAATCAATTACGGGGT
CATTAGTTCATAGCCCATATATGGAGTTCCGCGTTACATAACTTACGGTAAATGGCCCGCCTGGCTGACC
GCCCAACGACCCCCGCCCATTGACGTCAATAATGACGTATGTTCCCATAGTAACGCCAATAGGGACTTTC
CATTGACGTCAATGGGTGGAGTATTTACGGTAAACTGCCCACTTGGCAGTACATCAAGTGTATCATATGC
CAAGTACGCCCCCTATTGACGTCAATGACGGTAAATGGCCCGCCTGGCATTATGCCCAGTACATGACCTT
ATGGGACTTTCCTACTTGGCAGTACATCTACGTATTAGTCATCGCTATTACCATGGTGATGCGGTTTTGG
CAGTACATCAATGGGCGTGGATAGCGGTTTGACTCACGGGGATTTCCAAGTCTCCACCCCATTGACGTCA
ATGGGAGTTTGTTTTGGCACCAAAATCAACGGGACTTTCCAAAATGTCGTAACAACTCCGCCCCATTGAC
GCAAATGGGCGGTAGGCGTGTACGGTGGGAGGTCTATATAAGCAGAGCTCTCTGGCTAACTAGAGAACCC
ACTGCTTACTGGCTTATCGAAATTAATACGACTCACTATAGGGAGACCCAAGCTGTTCGAAGCGGAATTC
ACCATGACTAGTGGTGGTTCTGGTGGAAGCGGAGCTACTAACTTCAGCCTGCTGAAGCAGGCTGGTGACG
TGGAGGAGAACCCTGGACCTGCTAGTGGTGGTTCTGGTGTGTCTAAGGGCGAAGAGCTGATTAAGGAGAA
CATGCACATGAAGCTGTACATGGAGGGCACCGTGGACAACCATCACTTCAAGTGCACATCCGAGGGCGAA
GGCAAGCCCTACGAGGGCACCCAGACCATGAGAATCAAGGTGGTCGAGGGCGGCCCTCTCCCCTTCGCCT
TCGACATCCTGGCTACTAGCTTCCTCTACGGCAGCAAGACCTTCATCAACCACACCCAGGGCATCCCCGA
CTTCTTCAAGCAGTCCTTCCCTGAGGGCTTCACATGGGAGAGAGTCACCACATACGAAGACGGGGGCGTG
CTGACCGCTACCCAGGACACCAGCCTCCAGGACGGCTGCCTCATCTACAACGTCAAGATCAGAGGGGTGA
ACTTCACATCCAACGGCCCTGTGATGCAGAAGAAAACACTCGGCTGGGAGGCCTTCACCGAGACGCTGTA
CCCCGCTGACGGCGGCCTGGAAGGCAGAAACGACATGGCCCTGAAGCTCGTGGGCGGGAGCCATCTGATC
GCAAACGCCAAGACCACATATAGATCCAAGAAACCCGCTAAGAACCTCAAGATGCCTGGCGTCTACTATG
TGGACTACAGACTGGAAAGAATCAAGGAGGCCAACAACGAGACCTACGTCGAGCAGCACGAGGTGGCAGT
GGCCAGATACTGCGACCTCCCTAGCAAACTGGGGCACAAACTTAATGCTAGCGGATCCACCGGTGTCTAG
AAAGCTTTGAGGCCGGCCTGCAGGGATCAGCCTCGACTGTGCCTTCTAGTTGCCAGCCATCTGTTGTTTG
CCCCTCCCCCGTGCCTTCCTTGACCCTGGAAGGTGCCACTCCCACTGTCCTTTCCTAATAAAATGAGGAA
ATTGCATCGCATTGTCTGAGTAGGTGTCATTCTATTCTGGGGGGTGGGGTGGGGCAGGACAGCAAGGGGG
AGGATTGGGAAGACAATAGCAGGCATGCTGGGGATGCGGTGGGCTCTATGGCTTCTGAGGCGGAAAGAAC
CAGCTGGGGCTCTAGGGGGTATCCCC
[124 nt withheld, positions 5557-5680]
C
[91 nt withheld, positions 5682-5772]
A
[49 nt withheld, positions 5774-5822]
CCTTTGACGTTGGAGTCCACGTTCTTT
[37 nt withheld, positions 5850-5886]
ACCCTATCTCGGTCTATTCTTTTGATTTATAAGGGATTTTGCCGATTTCGGCCTATTGGTTAAAAAATGA
GCTGATTTAACAAAAATTTAACGCGAATTAATTCTGTG
